>Addgene plasmid #90372 | pLminP_Luc2P_RE30 | addgene full sequence | sequence record 488717 | Addgene NGS Result
TGTAGTCTTATGCAATACTCTTGTAGTCTTGCAACATGGTAACGATGAGTTAGCAACATGCCTTACAAGG
AGAGAAAAAGCACCGTGCATGCCGATTGGTGGAAGTAAGGTGGTACGATCGTGCCTTATTAGGAAGGCAA
CAGACGGGTCTGACATGGATTGGACGAACCACTGAATTGCCGCATTGCAGAGATATTGTATTTAAGTGCC
TAGCTCGATACATAAACGGGTCTCTCTGGTTAGACCAGATCTGAGCCTGGGAGCTCTCTGGCTAACTAGG
GAACCCACTGCTTAAGCCTCAATAAAGCTTGCCTTGAGTGCTTCAAGTAGTGTGTGCCCGTCTGTTGTGT
GACTCTGGTAACTAGAGATCCCTCAGACCCTTTTAGTCAGTGTGGAAAATCTCTAGCAGTGGCGCCCGAA
CAGGGACTTGAAAGCGAAAGGGAAACCAGAGGAGCTCTCTCGACGCAGGACTCGGCTTGCTGAAGCGCGC
ACGGCAAGAGGCGAGGGGCGGCGACTGGTGAGTACGCCAAAAATTTTGACTAGCGGAGGCTAGAAGGAGA
GAGATGGGTGCGAGAGCGTCAGTATTAAGCGGGGGAGAATTAGATCGCGATGGGAAAAAATTCGGTTAAG
GCCAGGGGGAAAGAAAAAATATAAATTAAAACATATAGTATGGGCAAGCAGGGAGCTAGAACGATTCGCA
GTTAATCCTGGCCTGTTAGAAACATCAGAAGGCTGTAGACAAATACTGGGACAGCTACAACCATCCCTTC
AGACAGGATCAGAAGAACTTAGATCATTATATAATACAGTAGCAACCCTCTATTGTGTGCATCAAAGGAT
AGAGATAAAAGACACCAAGGAAGCTTTAGACAAGATAGAGGAAGAGCAAAACAAAAGTAAGACCACCGCA
CAGCAAGCGGCCGCTGATCTTCAGACCTGGAGGAGGAGATATGAGGGACAATTGGAGAAGTGAATTATAT
AAATATAAAGTAGTAAAAATTGAACCATTAGGAGTAGCACCCACCAAGGCAAAGAGAAGAGTGGTGCAGA
GAGAAAAAAGAGCAGTGGGAATAGGAGCTTTGTTCCTTGGGTTCTTGGGAGCAGCAGGAAGCACTATGGG
CGCAGCGTCAATGACGCTGACGGTACAGGCCAGACAATTATTGTCTGGTATAGTGCAGCAGCAGAACAAT
TTGCTGAGGGCTATTGAGGCGCAACAGCATCTGTTGCAACTCACAGTCTGGGGCATCAAGCAGCTCCAGG
CAAGAATCCTGGCTGTGGAAAGATACCTAAAGGATCAACAGCTCCTGGGGATTTGGGGTTGCTCTGGAAA
ACTCATTTGCACCACTGCTGTGCCTTGGAATGCTAGTTGGAGTAATAAATCTCTGGAACAGATTTGGAAT
CACACGACCTGGATGGAGTGGGACAGAGAAATTAACAATTACACAAGCTTAATACACTCCTTAATTGAAG
AATCGCAAAACCAGCAAGAAAAGAATGAACAAGAATTATTGGAATTAGATAAATGGGCAAGTTTGTGGAA
TTGGTTTAACATAACAAATTGGCTGTGGTATATAAAATTATTCATAATGATAGTAGGAGGCTTGGTAGGT
TTAAGAATAGTTTTTGCTGTACTTTCTATAGTGAATAGAGTTAGGCAGGGATATTCACCATTATCGTTTC
AGACCCACCTCCCAACCCCGAGGGGACCCGACAGGCCCGAAGGAATAGAAGAAGAAGGTGGAGAGAGAGA
CAGAGACAGATCCATTCGATTAGTGAACGGATCTCGACGGTATCGGTTAACTTTTAAAAGAAAAGGGGGG
ATTGGGGGGTACAGTGCAGGGGAAAGAATAGTAGACATAATAGCAACAGACATACAAACTAAAGAATTAC
AAAAACAAATTACAAAAATTCAAAATTTTATCGATCGCACCAGCGTGTGGATCCGGTCACGTTTTCCCGG
TCACGTTTTCCCGGTCACGTTTTCCCGGTCACGTTTTCCGATCCGAGAACAGATCTGGCCTCGGCGGCCA
AGCTTAGACACTAGAGGGTATATAATGGAAGCTCGACTTCCAGCTTGGCAATCCGGTACTGTTGGTAAAG
CCACCATGGAAGATGCCAAAAACATTAAGAAGGGCCCAGCGCCATTCTACCCACTCGAAGACGGGACCGC
CGGCGAGCAGCTGCACAAAGCCATGAAGCGCTACGCCCTGGTGCCCGGCACCATCGCCTTTACCGACGCA
CATATCGAGGTGGACATTACCTACGCCGAGTACTTCGAGATGAGCGTTCGGCTGGCAGAAGCTATGAAGC
GCTATGGGCTGAATACAAACCATCGGATCGTGGTGTGCAGCGAGAATAGCTTGCAGTTCTTCATGCCCGT
GTTGGGTGCCCTGTTCATCGGTGTGGCTGTGGCCCCAGCTAACGACATCTACAACGAGCGCGAGCTGCTG
AACAGCATGGGCATCAGCCAGCCCACCGTCGTATTCGTGAGCAAGAAAGGGCTGCAAAAGATCCTCAACG
TGCAAAAGAAGCTACCGATCATACAAAAGATCATCATCATGGATAGCAAGACCGACTACCAGGGCTTCCA
AAGCATGTACACCTTCGTGACTTCCCATTTGCCACCCGGCTTCAACGAGTACGACTTCGTGCCCGAGAGC
TTCGACCGGGACAAAACCATCGCCCTGATCATGAACAGTAGTGGCAGTACCGGATTGCCCAAGGGCGTAG
CCCTACCGCACCGCACCGCTTGTGTCCGATTCAGTCATGCCCGCGACCCCATCTTCGGCAACCAGATCAT
CCCCGACACCGCTATCCTCAGCGTGGTGCCATTTCACCACGGCTTCGGCATGTTCACCACGCTGGGCTAC
TTGATCTGCGGCTTTCGGGTCGTGCTCATGTACCGCTTCGAGGAGGAGCTATTCTTGCGCAGCTTGCAAG
ACTATAAGATTCAATCTGCCCTGCTGGTGCCCACACTATTTAGCTTCTTCGCTAAGAGCACTCTCATCGA
CAAGTACGACCTAAGCAACTTGCACGAGATCGCCAGCGGCGGGGCGCCGCTCAGCAAGGAGGTAGGTGAG
GCCGTGGCCAAACGCTTCCACCTACCAGGCATCCGCCAGGGCTACGGCCTGACAGAAACAACCAGCGCCA
TTCTGATCACCCCCGAAGGGGACGACAAGCCTGGCGCAGTAGGCAAGGTGGTGCCCTTCTTCGAGGCTAA
GGTGGTGGACTTGGACACCGGTAAGACACTGGGTGTGAACCAGCGCGGCGAGCTGTGCGTCCGTGGCCCC
ATGATCATGAGCGGCTACGTTAACAACCCCGAGGCTACAAACGCTCTCATCGACAAGGACGGCTGGCTGC
ACAGCGGCGACATCGCCTACTGGGACGAGGACGAGCACTTCTTCATCGTGGACCGGCTGAAGAGCCTGAT
CAAATACAAGGGCTACCAGGTAGCCCCAGCCGAACTGGAGAGCATCCTGCTGCAACACCCCAACATCTTC
GACGCCGGGGTCGCCGGCCTGCCCGACGACGATGCCGGCGAGCTGCCCGCCGCAGTCGTCGTGCTGGAAC
ACGGTAAAACCATGACCGAGAAGGAGATCGTGGACTATGTGGCCAGCCAGGTTACAACCGCCAAGAAGCT
GCGCGGTGGTGTTGTGTTCGTGGACGAGGTGCCTAAAGGACTGACCGGCAAGTTGGACGCCCGCAAGATC
CGCGAGATTCTCATTAAGGCCAAGAAGGGCGGCAAGATCGCCGTGAATTCTCACGGCTTCCCTCCCGAGG
TGGAGGAGCAGGCCGCCGGCACCCTGCCCATGAGCTGCGCCCAGGAGAGCGGCATGGATAGACACCCTGC
TGCTTGCGCCAGCGCCAGGATCAACGTCTAAGGCCGCGACTCTAGAACGCGTCACTGCGGCTGGAGGCGG
GGGCTCATCGACTACAGACATCAGCGCGTACCGGTTAGTAATGATCGACAATCAACCTCTGGATTACAAA
ATTTGTGAAAGATTGACTGGTATTCTTAACTATGTTGCTCCTTTTACGCTATGTGGATACGCTGCTTTAA
TGCCTTTGTATCATGCTATTGCTTCCCGTATGGCTTTCATTTTCTCCTCCTTGTATAAATCCTGGTTGCT
GTCTCTTTATGAGGAGTTGTGGCCCGTTGTCAGGCAACGTGGCGTGGTGTGCACTGTGTTTGCTGACGCA
ACCCCCACTGGTTGGGGCATTGCCACCACCTGTCAGCTCCTTTCCGGGACTTTCGCTTTCCCCCTCCCTA
TTGCCACGGCGGAACTCATCGCCGCCTGCCTTGCCCGCTGCTGGACAGGGGCTCGGCTGTTGGGCACTGA
CAATTCCGTGGTGTTGTCGGGGAAGCTGACGTCCTTTCCATGGCTGCTCGCCTGTGTTGCCACCTGGATT
CTGCGCGGGACGTCCTTCTGCTACGTCCCTTCGGCCCTCAATCCAGCGGACCTTCCTTCCCGCGGCCTGC
TGCCGGCTCTGCGGCCTCTTCCGCGTCTTCGCCTTCGCCCTCAGACGAGTCGGATCTCCCTTTGGGCCGC
CTCCCCGCCTGGCGATGGTACCGGTGTGGAAAGTCCCCAGGCTCCCCAGCAGGCAGAAGTATGCAAAGCA
TGCATCTCAATTAGTCAGCAACCAGGTGTGGAAAGTCCCCAGGCTCCCCAGCAGGCAGAAGTATGCAAAG
CATGCATCTCAATTAGTCAGCAACCATAGTCCCGCCCCTAACTCCGCCCATCCCGCCCCTAACTCCGCCC
AGTTCCGCCCATTCTCCGCCCCATGGCTGACTAATTTTTTTTATTTATGCAGAGGCCGAGGCCGCCTCTG
CCTCTGAGCTATTCCAGAAGTAGTGAGGAGGCTTTTTTGGAGGCCTAGGCTTTTGCAAAAAGCTCCCGGG
AGCTTGTATATCCATTTTCGGATCTGATCAGCACCTAGCATGGTGAGCAAGGGCGAGGAGCTGTTCACCG
GGGTGGTGCCCATCCTGGTCGAGCTGGACGGCGACGTAAACGGCCACAAGTTCAGCGTGTCCGGCGAGGG
CGAGGGCGATGCCACCTACGGCAAGCTGACCCTGAAGTTCATCTGCACCACCGGCAAGCTGCCCGTGCCC
TGGCCCACCCTCGTGACCACCTTCACCTACGGCGTGCAGTGCTTCGCCCGCTACCCCGACCACATGAAGC
AGCACGACTTCTTCAAGTCCGCCATGCCCGAAGGCTACGTCCAGGAGCGCACCATCTTCTTCAAGGACGA
CGGCAACTACAAGACCCGCGCCGAGGTGAAGTTCGAGGGCGACACCCTGGTGAACCGCATCGAGCTGAAG
GGCATCGACTTCAAGGAGGACGGCAACATCCTGGGGCACAAGCTGGAGTACAACTACAACAGCCACAAGG
TCTATATCACCGCCGACAAGCAGAAGAACGGCATCAAGGTGAACTTCAAGACCCGCCACAACATCGAGGA
CGGCAGCGTGCAGCTCGCCGACCACTACCAGCAGAACACCCCCATCGGCGACGGCCCCGTGCTGCTGCCC
GACAACCACTACCTGAGCACCCAGTCCGCCCTGAGCAAAGACCCCAACGAGAAGCGCGATCACATGGTCC
TGCTGGAGTTCGTGACCGCCGCCGGGATCACTCTCGGCATGGACGAGCTGTACAAGTAAGGTACCTTTAA
GACCAATGACTTACAAGGCAGCTGTAGATCTTAGCCACTTTTTAAAAGAAAAGGGGGGACTGGAAGGGCT
AATTCACTCCCAACGAAGACAAGATCTGCTTTTTGCTTGTACTGGGTCTCTCTGGTTAGACCAGATCTGA
GCCTGGGAGCTCTCTGGCTAACTAGGGAACCCACTGCTTAAGCCTCAATAAAGCTTGCCTTGAGTGCTTC
AAGTAGTGTGTGCCCGTCTGTTGTGTGACTCTGGTAACTAGAGATCCCTCAGACCCTTTTAGTCAGTGTG
GAAAATCTCTAGCAGTAGTAGTTCATGTCATCTTATTATTCAGTATTTATAACTTGCAAAGAAATGAATA
TCAGAGAGTGAGAGGAACTTGTTTATTGCAGCTTATAATGGTTACAAATAAAGCAATAGCATCACAAATT
TCACAAATAAAGCATTTTTTTCACTGCATTCTAGTTGTGGTTTGTCCAAACTCATCAATGTATCTTATCA
TGTCTGGCTCTAGCTATCCCGCCCCTAACTCCGCCCATCCCGCCCCTAACTCCGCCCAGTTCCGCCCATT
CTCCGCCCCATGGCTGACTAATTTTTTTTATTTATGCAGAGGCCGAGGCCGCCTCGGCCTCTGAGCTATT
CCAGAAGTAGTGAGGAGGCTTTTTTGGAGGCCTAGGGACGTACCCAATTCGCCCTATAGTGAGTCGTATT
ACGCGCGCTCACTGGCCGTCGTTTTACAACGTCGTGACTGGGAAAACCCTGGCGTTACCCAACTTAATCG
CCTTGCAGCACATCCCCCTTTCGCCAGCTGGCGTAATAGCGAAGAGGCCCGCACCGATCGCCCTTCCCAA
CAGTTGCGCAGCCTGAATGGCGAATGGG
[124 nt withheld, positions 6539-6662]
C
[91 nt withheld, positions 6664-6754]
A
[49 nt withheld, positions 6756-6804]
CCTTTGACGTTGGAGTCCACGTTCTTT
[37 nt withheld, positions 6832-6868]
ACCCTATCTCGGTCTATTCTTTTGATTTATAAGGGATTTTGCCGATTTCGGCCTATTGGTTAAAAAATGA
GCTGATTTAACAAAAATTTAACGCGAATTTTAACAAAATATTAACGCTTACAATTTAGGTGGCACTTTTC
GGGGAAATGTGCGCGGAACCCCTATTTGTTTATTTTTCTAAATACATTCAAATATGTATCCGCTCATGAG
ACAATAACCCTGATAAATGCTTCAATAATATTGAAAAAGGAAGAGTATGAGTATTCAACATTTCCGTGTC
GCCCTTATTCCCTTTTTTGCGGCATTTTGCCTTCCTGTTTTTGCTCACCCAGAAACGCTGGTGAAAGTAA
AAGATGCTGAAGATCAGTTGGGTGCACGAGTGGGTTACATCGAACTGGATCTCAACAGCGGTAAGATCCT
TGAGAGTTTTCGCCCCGAAGAACGTTTTCCAATGATGAGCACTTTTAAAGTTCTGCTATGTGGCGCGGTA
TTATCCCGTATTGACGCCGGGCAAGAGCAACTCGGTCGCCGCATACACTATTCTCAGAATGACTTGGTTG
AGTACTCACCAGTCACAGAAAAGCATCTTACGGATGGCATGACAGTAAGAGAATTATGCAGTGCTGCCAT
AACCATGAGTGATAACACTGCGGCCAACTTACTTCTGACAACGATCGGAGGACCGAAGGAGCTAACCGCT
TTTTTGCACAACATGGGGGATCATGTAACTCGCCTTGATCGTTGGGAACCGGAGCTGAATGAAGCCATAC
CAAACGACGAGCGTGACACCACGATGCCTGTAGCAATGGCAACAACGTTGCGCAAACTATTAACTGGCGA
ACTACTTACTCTAGCTTCCCGGCAACAATTAATAGACTGGATGGAGGCGGATAAAGTTGCAGGACCACTT
CTGCGCTCGGCCCTTCCGGCTGGCTGGTTTATTGCTGATAAATCTGGAGCCGGTGAGCGTGGGTCTCGCG
GTATCATTGCAGCACTGGGGCCAGATGGTAAGCCCTCCCGTATCGTAGTTATCTACACGACGGGGAGTCA
GGCAACTATGGATGAACGAAATAGACAGATCGCTGAGATAGGTGCCTCACTGATTAAGCATTGGTAACTG
TCAGACCAAGTTTACTCATATATACTTTAGATTGATTTAAAACTTCATTTTTAATTTAAAAGGATCTAGG
TGAAGATCCTTTTTGATAATCTCATGACCAAAATCCCTTAACGTGAGTTTTCGTTCCACTGAGCGTCAGA
CCCCGTAGAAAAGATCAAAGGATCTTCTTGAGATCCTTTTTTTCTGCGCGTAATCTGCTGCTTGCAAACA
AAAAAACCACCGCTACCAGCGGTGGTTTGTTTGCCGGATCAAGAGCTACCAACTCTTTTTCCGAAGGTAA
CTGGCTTCAGCAGAGCGCAGATACCAAATACTGTTCTTCTAGTGTAGCCGTAGTTAGGCCACCACTTCAA
GAACTCTGTAGCACCGCCTACATACCTCGCTCTGCTAATCCTGTTACCAGTGGCTGCTGCCAGTGGCGAT
AAGTCGTGTCTTACCGGGTTGGACTCAAGACGATAGTTACCGGATAAGGCGCAGCGGTCGGGCTGAACGG
GGGGTTCGTGCACACAGCCCAGCTTGGAGCGAACGACCTACACCGAACTGAGATACCTACAGCGTGAGCT
ATGAGAAAGCGCCACGCTTCCCGAAGGGAGAAAGGCGGACAGGTATCCGGTAAGCGGCAGGGTCGGAACA
GGAGAGCGCACGAGGGAGCTTCCAGGGGGAAACGCCTGGTATCTTTATAGTCCTGTCGGGTTTCGCCACC
TCTGACTTGAGCGTCGATTTTTGTGATGCTCGTCAGGGGGGCGGAGCCTATGGAAAAACGCCAGCAACGC
GGCCTTTTTACGGTTCCTGGCCTTTTGCTGGCCTTTTGCTCACATGTTCTTTCCTGCGTTATCCCCTGAT
TCTGTGGATAACCGTATTACCGCCTTTGAGTGAGCTGATACCGCTCGCCGCAGCCGAACGACCGAGCGCA
GCGAGTCAGTGAGCGAGGAAGCGGAAGAGCGCCCAATACGCAAACCGCCTCTCCCCGCGCGTTGGCCGAT
TCATTAATGCAGCTGGCACGACAGGTTTCCCGACTGGAAAGCGGGCAGTGAGCGCAACGCAATTAATGTG
AGTTAGCTCACTCATTAGGCACCCCAGGCTTTACACTTTATGCTTCCGGCTCGTATGTTGTGTGGAATTG
TGAGCGGATAACAATTTCACACAGGAAACAGCTATGACCATGATTACGCCAAGCGCGCAATTAACCCTCA
CTAAAGGGAACAAAAGCTGGAGCTGCAAGCTTAA
Features (pLannotate 1.2.2; 28 found; start..end, strand, type, name):
      1..227     +  promoter       RSV promoter: Rous sarcoma virus enhancer/promoter
    228..408     +  LTR            5' LTR (truncated): truncated 5' long terminal repeat (LTR) from HIV-1
    455..580     +  misc_feature   HIV-1 Ψ: packaging signal of human immunodeficiency virus type 1
    564..927     +  CDS            HIV-1 gag (fragment): gag protein from human immunodeficiency virus 1; gag
   1073..1306    +  misc_feature   RRE: The Rev response element (RRE) of HIV-1 allows for Rev-dependent mRNA export from the nucleus to the cytoplasm.
   1683..1783    +  CDS            Rev (fragment): human immunodeficiency virus 1 (HIV-1) Rev protein; rev; enhances nuclear export of unspliced and incompletely spliced viral mRNAs
   1802..1919    +  misc_feature   cPPT/CTS: central polypurine tract and central termination sequence of HIV-1
   2042..2073    +  promoter       minP: minimal TATA-box promoter with low basal activity
   2106..3755    +  CDS            luciferase: firefly luciferase synthetic luc2 version of the luciferase gene
   3759..3878    +  CDS            hPEST: PEST degradation sequence from mouse ornithine decarboxylase human codon-optimized
   3970..4558    +  misc_feature   WPRE: woodchuck hepatitis virus posttranscriptional regulatory element
   4573..4889    +  promoter       SV40 promoter: SV40 enhancer and early promoter
   4940..5659    +  CDS            EmGFP: Emerald GFP mammalian codon-optimized
   5658..5729    +  CDS            nef (fragment): NEF_HV1Z2 - Experimental evidence at protein level: Swiss-Prot protein existence level 1. Extracellular Nef protein targets CD4(+) T-lymphocytes for apoptosis by interacting with CXCR4 surface receptors. From Human immunodeficiency virus type 1 group M subtype D (isolate Z2/CDC-Z34) (HIV-1).
   5731..5964    +  LTR            3' LTR (ΔU3): self-inactivating 3' long terminal repeat (LTR) from HIV-1
   6036..6157    +  polyA_signal   SV40 poly(A) signal: SV40 polyadenylation signal
   6197..6332    +  rep_origin     SV40 ori: SV40 origin of replication
   6353..6371    -  promoter       T7 promoter: promoter for bacteriophage T7 RNA polymerase
   6379..6534    +  CDS            lacZα (fragment): LacZα fragment of β-galactosidase; lacZ fragment
   6539..6967    +  rep_origin     f1 ori (sequence partly withheld): f1 bacteriophage origin of replication; arrow indicates direction of (+) strand synthesis
   7020..7124    +  promoter       AmpR promoter: bla
   7125..7985    +  CDS            AmpR: β-lactamase; bla; confers resistance to ampicillin, carbenicillin, and related antibiotics
   8156..8744    +  rep_origin     ori: high-copy-number ColE1/pMB1/pBR322/pUC origin of replication
   8927..9019    +  CDS            lacI (fragment): lac repressor; lacI; The lac repressor binds to the lac operator to inhibit transcription in E. coli. This inhibition can be relieved by adding lactose or isopropyl-β-D-thiogalactopyranoside (IPTG).
   9032..9053    +  protein_bind   CAP binding site: CAP binding activates transcription in the presence of cAMP. E. coli catabolite activator protein
   9068..9098    +  promoter       lac promoter: promoter for the E. coli lac operon
   9106..9122    +  protein_bind   lac operator: The lac repressor binds to the lac operator to inhibit transcription in E. coli. This inhibition can be relieved by adding lactose or isopropyl-β-D-thiogalactopyranoside (IPTG). lac repressor encoded by lacI
   9167..9185    +  promoter       T3 promoter: promoter for bacteriophage T3 RNA polymerase
