[The description below was written by a language model from this plasmid's Addgene catalogue record and pLannotate feature annotations shown in this document.]
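Description:
pLminP_Luc2P_RE30 is a third-generation-style, self-inactivating lentiviral reporter plasmid built on the pLenti7.3 backbone and designed to read out circadian BMAL1/CLOCK transcriptional activity. It is propagated in E. coli through a high-copy ColE1/pUC origin with ampicillin resistance (AmpR/bla), and also carries an f1 origin, an SV40 origin and remnants of lac and T7/T3 cloning sequences. The viral framework consists of an RSV promoter driving a truncated HIV-1 5' LTR, the Ψ packaging signal with a gag fragment, the Rev response element, the cPPT/CTS, a WPRE and a ΔU3 3' LTR followed by an SV40 polyadenylation signal. Genomic RNA can therefore be packaged when helper functions are supplied in trans, and the integrated provirus lacks LTR promoter activity.

The payload is a firefly luciferase cassette (synthetic luc2 fused to the hPEST degradation sequence, i.e. Luc2P), partly derived from the pGL4.29 reporter vector. It sits downstream of a minimal TATA-box promoter (minP) with low basal activity. The catalogue lists the promoter as "CLOCK", implying that a BMAL1/CLOCK-responsive element lies upstream of minP, in the unannotated stretch between the cPPT and minP. The feature table does not annotate this element, and its composition is not stated. The PEST tag shortens the half-life of luciferase, so the signal tracks changes in transcription more closely, which suits oscillating or dynamic pathway activity. A separate SV40 enhancer/early promoter drives Emerald GFP, which serves as the marker for identifying or sorting transduced mammalian cells, since no drug selection cassette is present. The sequenced record (9,212 nt) is slightly shorter than the listed total size of 9,293 bp.
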