Addgene plasmid #90372: pLminP_Luc2P_RE30
Purpose: Circadian - BMAL1/CLOCK gene reporter
Depositing lab: Ramnik Xavier. Depositing organization: Broad Institute. Publication: Simultaneous Pathway Activity Inference and Gene Expression Analysis Using RNA Sequencing. O'Connell DJ, Kolde R, Sooknah M, Graham DB, Sundberg TB, Latorre IJ, Mikkelsen TS, Xavier RJ. Cell Syst. 2016 May 25;2(5):323-34. doi: 10.1016/j.cels.2016.04.011. Epub 2016 May 19. PubMed 27211859.
Backbone
  Vector backbone: pLenti7.3
  Backbone manufacturer: Thermo Fisher
  Backbone size w/o insert (bp): 7251
  Total vector size (bp): 9293
  Vector type: Lentiviral
  Selectable markers: eGFP
Growth in bacteria
  Bacterial resistance: Ampicillin, 100 μg/mL
  Growth temperature: 37°C
  Growth strain: NEB Stable
  Copy number: High Copy
Gene/Insert
  Gene/Insert name: Firefly luciferase (alt name: Luc2P)
  Species: P. pyralis
  Insert size (bp): 1776
  Promoter: CLOCK
  Cloning method: Gibson Cloning
  Sequencing primers: 5′ GGTACAGTGCAGGGGAAAGA
Resource information
  A portion of this plasmid was derived from a plasmid made by: pGL4.29 reporter vector (Promega)
Terms and licenses: Academic/Nonprofit Terms; Industry Terms: Not Available to Industry
How to cite: pLminP_Luc2P_RE30 was a gift from Ramnik Xavier (Addgene plasmid # 90372 ; http://n2t.net/addgene:90372 ; RRID:Addgene_90372)
